>Addgene plasmid #87333 | pSUPER-retro-puro-shNup133-2 | addgene full sequence | sequence record 180115 | Addgene NGS Result
AATGAAAGACCCCACCTGTAGGTTTGGCAAGCTAGCTTAAGTAACGCCATTTTGCAAGGCATGGAAAATA
CATAACTGAGAATAGAGAAGTTCAGATCAAGGTTAGGAACAGAGAGACAGCAGAATATGGGCCAAACAGG
ATATCTGTGGTAAGCAGTTCCTGCCCCGGCTCAGGGCCAAGAACAGATGGTCCCCAGATGCGGTCCCGCC
CTCAGCAGTTTCTAGAGAACCATCAGATGTTTCCAGGGTGCCCCAAGGACCTGAAATGACCCTGTGCCTT
ATTTGAACTAACCAATCAGTTCGCTTCTCGCTTCTGTTCGCGCGCTTCTGCTCCCCGAGCTCAATAAAAG
AGCCCACAACCCCTCACTCGGCGCGCCAGTCCTCCGATAGACTGCGTCGCCCGGGTACCCGTATTCCCAA
TAAAGCCTCTTGCTGTTTGCATCCGAATCGTGGACTCGCTGATCCTTGGGAGGGTCTCCTCAGATTGATT
GACTGCCCACCTCGGGGGTCTTTCATTTGGAGGTTCCACCGAGATTTGGAGACCCCTGCCCAGGGACCAC
CGACCCCCCCGCCGGGAGGTAAGCTGGCCAGCGGTCGTTTCGTGTCTGTCTCTGTCTTTGTGCGTGTTTG
TGCCGGCATCTAATGTTTGCGCCTGCGTCTGTACTAGTTAGCTAACTAGCTCTGTATCTGGCGGACCCGT
GGTGGAACTGACGAGTTCTGAACACCCGGCCGCAACCCTGGGAGACGTCCCAGGGACTTTGGGGGCCGTT
TTTGTGGCCCGACCTGAGGAAGGGAGTCGATGTGGAATCCGACCCCGTCAGGATATGTGGTTCTGGTAGG
AGACGAGAACCTAAAACAGTTCCCGCCTCCGTCTGAATTTTTGCTTTCGGTTTGGAACCGAAGCCGCGCG
TCTTGTCTGCTGCAGCGCTGCAGCATCGTTCTGTGTTGTCTCTGTCTGACTGTGTTTCTGTATTTGTCTG
AAAATTAGGGCCAGACTGTTACCACTCCCTTAAGTTTGACCTTAGGTCACTGGAAAGATGTCGAGCGGAT
CGCTCACAACCAGTCGGTAGATGTCAAGAAGAGACGTTGGGTTACCTTCTGCTCTGCAGAATGGCCAACC
TTTAACGTCGGATGGCCGCGAGACGGCACCTTTAACCGAGACCTCATCACCCAGGTTAAGATCAAGGTCT
TTTCACCTGGCCCGCATGGACACCCAGACCAGGTCCCCTACATCGTGACCTGGGAAGCCTTGGCTTTTGA
CCCCCCTCCCTGGGTCAAGCCCTTTGTACACCCTAAGCCTCCGCCTCCTCTTCCTCCATCCGCCCCGTCT
CTCCCCCTTGAACCTCCTCGTTCGACCCCGCCTCGATCCTCCCTTTATCCAGCCCTCACTCCTTCTCTAG
GCGCCGGAATTAGATCGATCTCTCGAGAAAAAGGAGGTGAAAGACCTGCTATCTCTTGAATAGCAGGTCT
TTCACCTCCGGGGATCTGTGGTCTCATACAGAACTTATAAGATTCCCAAATCCAAAGACATTTCACGTTT
ATGGTGATTTCCCAGAACACATAGCGACATGCAAATATTGCAGGGCGCCACTCCCCTGTCCCTCACAGCC
ATCTTCCTGCCAGGGCGCACGCGCGCTGGGTGTTCCCGCCTAGTGACACTGGGCCCGCGATTCCTTGGAG
CGGGTTGATGACGTCAGCGTTCGAATTCTACCGGGTAGGGGAGGCGCTTTTCCCAAGGCAGTCTGGAGCA
TGCGCTTTAGCAGCCCCGCTGGGCACTTGGCGCTACACAAGTGGCCTCTGGCCTCGCACACATTCCACAT
CCACCGGTAGGCGCCAACCGGCTCCGTTCTTTGGTGGCCCCTTCGCGCCACCTTCTACTCCTCCCCTAGT
CAGGAAGTTCCCCCCCGCCCCGCAGCTCGCGTCGTGCAGGACGTGACAAATGGAAGTAGCACGTCTCACT
AGTCTCGTGCAGATGGACAGCACCGCTGAGCAATGGAAGCGGGTAGGCCTTTGGGGCAGCGGCCAATAGC
AGCTTTGCTCCTTCGCTTTCTGGGCTCAGAGGCTGGGAAGGGGTGGGTCCGGGGGCGGGCTCAGGGGCGG
GCTCAGGGGCGGGGCGGGCGCCCGAAGGTCCTCCGGAGGCCCGGCATTCTGCACGCTTCAAAAGCGCACG
TCTGCCGCGCTGTTCTCCTCTTCCTCATCTCCGGGCCTTTCGACCTGCAGCCCAAGCTAGCTTACCATGA
CCGAGTACAAGCCCACGGTGCGCCTCGCCACCCGCGACGACGTCCCCAGGGCCGTACGCACCCTCGCCGC
CGCGTTCGCCGACTACCCCGCCACGCGCCACACCGTCGATCCGGACCGCCACATCGAGCGGGTCACCGAG
CTGCAAGAACTCTTCCTCACGCGCGTCGGGCTCGACATCGGCAAGGTGTGGGTCGCGGACGACGGCGCCG
CGGTGGCGGTCTGGACCACGCCGGAGAGCGTCGAAGCGGGGGCGGTGTTCGCCGAGATCGGCCCGCGCAT
GGCCGAGTTGAGCGGTTCCCGGCTGGCCGCGCAGCAACAGATGGAAGGCCTCCTGGCGCCGCACCGGCCC
AAGGAGCCCGCGTGGTTCCTGGCCACCGTCGGCGTCTCGCCCGACCACCAGGGCAAGGGTCTGGGCAGCG
CCGTCGTGCTCCCCGGAGTGGAGGCGGCCGAGCGCGCCGGGGTGCCCGCCTTCCTGGAGACCTCCGCGCC
CCGCAACCTCCCCTTCTACGAGCGGCTCGGCTTCACCGTCACCGCCGACGTCGAGGTGCCCGAAGGACCG
CGCACCTGGTGCATGACCCGCAAGCCCGGTGCCTGACGCCCGCCCCACGACCCGCAGCGCCCGACCGAAA
GGAGCGCACGACCCCATGCATCGATAAAATAAAAGATTTTATTTAGTCTCCAGAAAAAGGGGGGAATGAA
AGACCCCACCTGTAGGTTTGGCAAGCTAGAGAACCATCAGATGTTTCCAGGGTGCCCCAAGGACCTGAAA
TGACCCTGTGCCTTATTTGAACTAACCAATCAGTTCGCTTCTCGCTTCTGTTCGCGCGCTTCTGCTCCCC
GAGCTCAATAAAAGAGCCCACAACCCCTCACTCGGCGCGCCAGTCCTCCGATAGACTGCGTCGCCCGGGT
ACCCGTGTATCCAATAAACCCTCTTGCAGTTGCATCCGACTTGTGGTCTCGCTGTTCCTTGGGAGGGTCT
CCTCTGAGTGATTGACTACCCGTCAGCGGGGGTCTTTCATGGGTAACAGTTTCTTGAAGTTGGAGAACAA
CATTCTGAGGGTAGGAGTCGAATATTAAGTAATCCTGACTCAATTAGCCACTGTTTTGAATCCACATACT
CCAATACTCCTGAAATAGTTCATTATGGACAGCGCAGAAAGAGCTGGGGAGAATTGTGAAATTGTTATCC
GCTCACAATTCCACACAACATACGAGCCGGAAGCATAAAGTGTAAAGCCTGGGGTGCCTAATGAGTGAGC
TAACTCACATTAATTGCGTTGCGCTCACTGCCCGCTTTCCAGTCGGGAAACCTGTCGTGCCAGCTGCATT
AATGAATCGGCCAACGCGCGGGGAGAGGCGGTTTGCGTATTGGGCGCTCTTCCGCTTCCTCGCTCACTGA
CTCGCTGCGCTCGGTCGTTCGGCTGCGGCGAGCGGTATCAGCTCACTCAAAGGCGGTAATACGGTTATCC
ACAGAATCAGGGGATAACGCAGGAAAGAACATGTGAGCAAAAGGCCAGCAAAAGGCCAGGAACCGTAAAA
AGGCCGCGTTGCTGGCGTTTTTCCATAGGCTCCGCCCCCCTGACGAGCATCACAAAAATCGACGCTCAAG
TCAGAGGTGGCGAAACCCGACAGGACTATAAAGATACCAGGCGTTTCCCCCTGGAAGCTCCCTCGTGCGC
TCTCCTGTTCCGACCCTGCCGCTTACCGGATACCTGTCCGCCTTTCTCCCTTCGGGAAGCGTGGCGCTTT
CTCATAGCTCACGCTGTAGGTATCTCAGTTCGGTGTAGGTCGTTCGCTCCAAGCTGGGCTGTGTGCACGA
ACCCCCCGTTCAGCCCGACCGCTGCGCCTTATCCGGTAACTATCGTCTTGAGTCCAACCCGGTAAGACAC
GACTTATCGCCACTGGCAGCAGCCACTGGTAACAGGATTAGCAGAGCGAGGTATGTAGGCGGTGCTACAG
AGTTCTTGAAGTGGTGGCCTAACTACGGCTACACTAGAAGAACAGTATTTGGTATCTGCGCTCTGCTGAA
GCCAGTTACCTTCGGAAAAAGAGTTGGTAGCTCTTGATCCGGCAAACAAACCACCGCTGGTAGCGGTGGT
TTTTTTGTTTGCAAGCAGCAGATTACGCGCAGAAAAAAAGGATCTCAAGAAGATCCTTTGATCTTTTCTA
CGGGGTCTGACGCTCAGTGGAACGAAAACTCACGTTAAGGGATTTTGGTCATGAGATTATCAAAAAGGAT
CTTCACCTAGATCCTTTTAAATTAAAAATGAAGTTTTAAATCAATCTAAAGTATATATGAGTAAACTTGG
TCTGACAGTTACCAATGCTTAATCAGTGAGGCACCTATCTCAGCGATCTGTCTATTTCGTTCATCCATAG
TTGCCTGACTCCCCGTCGTGTAGATAACTACGATACGGGAGGGCTTACCATCTGGCCCCAGTGCTGCAAT
GATACCGCGAGACCCACGCTCACCGGCTCCAGATTTATCAGCAATAAACCAGCCAGCCGGAAGGGCCGAG
CGCAGAAGTGGTCCTGCAACTTTATCCGCCTCCATCCAGTCTATTAATTGTTGCCGGGAAGCTAGAGTAA
GTAGTTCGCCAGTTAATAGTTTGCGCAACGTTGTTGCCATTGCTACAGGCATCGTGGTGTCACGCTCGTC
GTTTGGTATGGCTTCATTCAGCTCCGGTTCCCAACGATCAAGGCGAGTTACATGATCCCCCATGTTGTGC
AAAAAAGCGGTTAGCTCCTTCGGTCCTCCGATCGTTGTCAGAAGTAAGTTGGCCGCAGTGTTATCACTCA
TGGTTATGGCAGCACTGCATAATTCTCTTACTGTCATGCCATCCGTAAGATGCTTTTCTGTGACTGGTGA
GTACTCAACCAAGTCATTCTGAGAATAGTGTATGCGGCGACCGAGTTGCTCTTGCCCGGCGTCAATACGG
GATAATACCGCGCCACATAGCAGAACTTTAAAAGTGCTCATCATTGGAAAACGTTCTTCGGGGCGAAAAC
TCTCAAGGATCTTACCGCTGTTGAGATCCAGTTCGATGTAACCCACTCGTGCACCCAACTGATCTTCAGC
ATCTTTTACTTTCACCAGCGTTTCTGGGTGAGCAAAAACAGGAAGGCAAAATGCCGCAAAAAAGGGAATA
AGGGCGACACGGAAATGTTGAATACTCATACTCTTCCTTTTTCAATATTATTGAAGCATTTATCAGGGTT
ATTGTCTCATGAGCGGATACATATTTGAATGTATTTAGAAAAATAAACAAATAGGGGTTCCGCGCACATT
TCCCCGAAAAGTGCCACCTGACGTCTAAGAAACCATTATTATCATGACATTAACCTATAAAAATAGGCGT
ATCACGAGGCCCTTTCGTCTCGCGCGTTTCGGTGATGACGGTGAAAACCTCTGACACATGCAGCTCCCGG
AGACGGTCACAGCTTGTCTGTAAGCGGATGCCGGGAGCAGACAAGCCCGTCAGGGCGCGTCAGCGGGTGT
TGGCGGGTGTCGGGGCTGGCTTAACTATGCGGCATCAGAGCAGATTGTACTGAGAGTGCACCATATGCGG
TGTGAAATACCGCACAGATGCGTAAGGAGAAAATACCGCATCAGGCGCCATTCGCCATTCAGGCTGCGCA
ACTGTTGGGAAGGGCGATCGGTGCGGGCCTCTTCGCTATTACGCCAGCTGGCGAAAGGGGGATGTGCTGC
AAGGCGATTAAGTTGGGTAACGCCAGGGTTTTCCCAGTCACGACGTTGTAAAACGACGGCGCAAGGAATG
GTGCATGCAAGGAGATGGCGCCCAACAGTCCCCCGGCCACGGGGCCTGCCACCATACCCACGCCGAAACA
AGCGCTCATGAGCCCGAAGTGGCGAGCCCGATCTTCCCCATCGGTGATGTCGGCGATATAGGCGCCAGCA
ACCGCACCTGTGGCGCCGGTGATGCCGGCCACGATGCGTCCGGCGTAGAGGCGATTAGTCCAATTTGTTA
AAGACAGGATATCAGTGGTCCAGGCTCTAGTTTTGACTCAACAATATCACCAGCTGAAGCCTATAGAGTA
CGAGCCATAGATAAAATAAAAGATTTTATTTAGTCTCCAGAAAAAGGGGGG
Features (pLannotate 1.2.2; 20 found; start..end, strand, type, name):
      1..517     +  LTR            5' LTR: 5' long terminal repeat from murine embryonic stem cell virus
    581..922     +  misc_feature   MESV Ψ: packaging signal of murine embryonic stem cell virus
    989..1405    +  CDS            gag (truncated): truncated Moloney murine leukemia virus (MMLV) gag gene lacking the start codon
   1488..1702    -  promoter       H1 promoter: human H1 RNA promoter
   1713..2212    +  promoter       PGK promoter: mouse phosphoglycerate kinase 1 promoter
   2237..2836    +  CDS            PuroR: puromycin N-acetyltransferase; pac from Streptomyces alboniger; confers resistance to puromycin
   2935..2969    +  LTR            3' LTR (ΔU3) (fragment): self-inactivating 3' long terminal repeat (LTR) from Moloney murine leukemia virus
   2966..3260    +  LTR            3' LTR (ΔU3) (fragment): self-inactivating 3' long terminal repeat (LTR) from Moloney murine leukemia virus
   3422..3438    -  protein_bind   lac operator: The lac repressor binds to the lac operator to inhibit transcription in E. coli. This inhibition can be relieved by adding lactose or isopropyl-β-D-thiogalactopyranoside (IPTG). lac repressor encoded by lacI
   3446..3476    -  promoter       lac promoter: promoter for the E. coli lac operon
   3491..3512    -  protein_bind   CAP binding site: CAP binding activates transcription in the presence of cAMP. E. coli catabolite activator protein
   3525..3617    -  CDS            lacI (fragment): lac repressor; lacI; The lac repressor binds to the lac operator to inhibit transcription in E. coli. This inhibition can be relieved by adding lactose or isopropyl-β-D-thiogalactopyranoside (IPTG).
   3800..4388    -  rep_origin     ori: high-copy-number ColE1/pMB1/pBR322/pUC origin of replication
   4559..5419    -  CDS            AmpR: β-lactamase; bla; confers resistance to ampicillin, carbenicillin, and related antibiotics
   5420..5524    -  promoter       AmpR promoter: bla
   5619..5654    +  CDS            rop (fragment): Rop protein, which maintains plasmids at low copy number; rop
   5756..5855    +  misc_feature   bom (fragment): basis of mobility region from pBR322
   5861..6010    -  CDS            lacZα (fragment): LacZα fragment of β-galactosidase; lacZ fragment
   6010..6211    -  CDS            TcR (fragment): tetracycline efflux protein; tet; confers resistance to tetracycline
   6212..6310    +  CDS            env (fragment): murine leukemia virus gPr80 envelope polyprotein precursor; env; proteolytically cleaved into gp70SU and p15TM subunits
