[The description below was written by a language model from this plasmid's Addgene catalogue record and pLannotate feature annotations shown in this document.]
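Description:
pSUPER-retro-puro-shNup133-2 is a retroviral RNAi vector built on the commercial pSUPER.retro.puro backbone and designed to knock down human Nup133, a nuclear pore complex component, in mammalian cells. The sequenced record is about 6.35 kb. In bacteria it is maintained through a high-copy ColE1/pUC-type origin and selected with ampicillin via the β-lactamase gene. The annotated fragments of lacI, lacZα, rop, bom, a tetracycline resistance gene and env appear to be non-functional remnants of earlier cloning vectors rather than working elements.

The viral portion consists of a 5′ LTR and Ψ packaging signal from murine embryonic stem cell virus, a truncated MMLV gag segment lacking its start codon (which aids packaging without producing Gag protein), and a U3-deleted, self-inactivating 3′ LTR. Because the plasmid carries no functional viral structural or enzymatic genes, these must be supplied in trans by a packaging system to generate replication-incompetent particles. Between the LTRs sit two cassettes. The human H1 promoter, an RNA polymerase III promoter suited to short, defined transcripts, drives the hairpin targeting Nup133 and lies in the reverse orientation relative to the viral genome. The hairpin itself was cloned by restriction enzymes downstream of H1 and is not separately annotated in the feature table. A mouse PGK promoter in the forward orientation drives puromycin N-acetyltransferase, allowing selection of transfected or transduced cells.

The construct can be used either by direct transfection or by retroviral delivery for stable Nup133 depletion. The associated work concerned estimating nuclear pore complex stoichiometry with a single-molecule fluorescence standard. The "-2" in the name suggests it is one of several hairpins against this target, though the record does not say so explicitly.
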