Addgene plasmid #87333: pSUPER-retro-puro-shNup133-2
Purpose: To express shRNA against human Nup133
Depositing lab: Lei Lu. Depositing organization: Nanyang Technological University. Publication: The development of a single molecule fluorescence standard and its application in estimating the stoichiometry of the nuclear pore complex. Tie HC, Madugula V, Lu L. Biochem Biophys Res Commun. 2016 Sep 30;478(4):1694-9. doi: 10.1016/j.bbrc.2016.09.005. Epub 2016 Sep 6. PubMed 27613095.
Backbone
  Vector backbone: pSUPER.retro.puro
  Backbone manufacturer: OligoEngine
  Backbone size w/o insert (bp): 6349
  Vector type: Mammalian Expression, RNAi
  Selectable markers: Puromycin
Growth in bacteria
  Bacterial resistance: Ampicillin, 100 μg/mL
  Growth temperature: 37°C
  Growth strain: NEB Stable
  Copy number: Unknown
Gene/Insert
  Gene/Insert name: shRNA against human Nup133
  gRNA/shRNA sequence: ggaggtgaaagacctgcta
  Species: H. sapiens (human)
  Promoter: H1
  Cloning method: Restriction Enzyme; 5′ cloning site Bglll (destroyed during cloning); 3′ cloning site XhoI (not destroyed)
  Sequencing primers: 5′ GGAAGCCTTGGCTTTTG
Terms and licenses: Academic/Nonprofit Terms; Industry Terms: Not Available to Industry
How to cite: pSUPER-retro-puro-shNup133-2 was a gift from Lei Lu (Addgene plasmid # 87333 ; http://n2t.net/addgene:87333 ; RRID:Addgene_87333)
